>Addgene plasmid #106074 | hMLKL NB(1-140)-2xFv-flag | addgene full sequence | sequence record 204706 | Addgene NGS Result
ATCATGACATTAACCTATAAAAATAGGCGTATCACGAGGCCCTTTCGTCTTCAAGAATTAGCTTGGCCAT
TGCATACGTTGTATCCATATCATAATATGTACATTTATATTGGCTCATGTCCAACATTACCGCCATGTTG
ACATTGATTATTGACTAGTTATTAATAGTAATCAATTACGGGGTCATTAGTTCATAGCCCATATATGGAG
TTCCGCGTTACATAACTTACGGTAAATGGCCCGCCTGGCTGACCGCCCAACGACCCCCGCCCATTGACGT
CAATAATGACGTATGTTCCCATAGTAACGCCAATAGGGACTTTCCATTGACGTCAATGGGTGGAGTATTT
ACGGTAAACTGCCCACTTGGCAGTACATCAAGTGTATCATATGCCAAGTACGCCCCCTATTGACGTCAAT
GACGGTAAATGGCCCGCCTGGCATTATGCCCAGTACATGACCTTATGGGACTTTCCTACTTGGCAGTACA
TCTACGTATTAGTCATCGCTATTACCATGGTGATGCGGTTTTGGCAGTACATCAATGGGCGTGGATAGCG
GTTTGACTCACGGGGATTTCCAAGTCTCCACCCCATTGACGTCAATGGGAGTTTGTTTTGGCACCAAAAT
CAACGGGACTTTCCAAAATGTCGTAACAACTCCGCCCCATTGACGCAAATGGGCGGTAGGCGTGTACGGT
GGGAGGTCTATATAAGCAGAGCTCAATAAAAGAGCCCACAACCCCTCACTCGGCGCGCCAGTCTTCCGAT
AGACTGCGTCGCCCGGGTACCCGTATTCCCAATAAAGCCTCTTGCTGTTTGCATCCGAATCGTGGTCTCG
CTGTTCCTTGGGAGGGTCTCCTCTGAGTGATTGACTACCCACGACGGGGGTCTTTCATTTGGGGGCTCGT
CCGGGATTTGGAGACCCCTGCCCAGGGACCACCGACCCACCACCGGGAGGTAAGCTGGCCAGCAACTTAT
CTGTGTCTGTCCGATTGTCTAGTGTCTATGTTTGATGTTATGCGCCTGCGTCTGTACTAGTTAGCTAACT
AGCTCTGTATCTGGCGGACCCGTGGTGGAACTGACGAGTTCTGAACACCCGGCCGCAACCCTGGGAGACG
TCCCAGGGACTTTGGGGGCCGTTTTTGTGGCCCGACCTGAGGAAGGGAGTCGATGTGGAATCCGACCCCG
TCAGGATATGTGGTTCTGGTAGGAGACGAGAACCTAAAACAGTTCCCGCCTCCGTCTGAATTTTTGCTTT
CGGTTTGGAACCGAAGCCGCGCGTCTTGTCTGCTGCAGCGCTGCAGCATCGTTCTGTGTTGTCTCTGTCT
GACTGTGTTTCTGTATTTGTCTGAAAATTAGGGCCAGACTGTTACCACTCCCTTAAGTTTGACCTTAGGT
CACTGGAAAGATGTCGAGCGGATCGCTCACAACCAGTCGGTAGATGTCAAGAAGAGACGTTGGGTTACCT
TCTGCTCTGCAGAATGGCCAACCTTTAACGTCGGATGGCCGCGAGACGGCACCTTTAACCGAGACCTCAT
CACCCAGGTTAAGATCAAGGTCTTTTCACCTGGCCCGCATGGACACCCAGACCAGGTCCCCTACATCGTG
ACCTGGGAAGCCTTGGCTTTTGACCCCCCTCCCTGGGTCAAGCCCTTTGTACACCCTAAGCCTCCGCCTC
CTCTTCCTCCATCCGCCCCGTCTCTCCCCCTTGAACCTCCTCGTTCGACCCCGCCTCGATCCTCCCTTTA
TCCAGCCCTCACTCCTTCTCTAGGCGCCGGAATTGAAGATCTCGATGAGGCCCTTTCGTCTTCACTCGAG
TTTACTCCCTATCAGTGATAGAGAACGTATGAAGAGTTTACTCCCTATCAGTGATAGAGAACGTATGCAG
ACTTTACTCCCTATCAGTGATAGAGAACGTATAAGGAGTTTACTCCCTATCAGTGATAGAGAACGTATGA
CCAGTTTACTCCCTATCAGTGATAGAGAACGTATCTACAGTTTACTCCCTATCAGTGATAGAGAACGTAT
ATCCAGTTTACTCCCTATCAGTGATAGAGAACGTATGTCGAGGTAGGCGTGTACGGTGGGCGCCTATAAA
AGCAGAGCTCGTTTAGTGAACCGTCAGATCGCCTGGAGCAATTCCACAACACTTTTGTCTTATACTTGGA
TCCATCGATACCATGGAAAATTTGAAGCATATTATCACCCTTGGCCAGGTCATCCACAAACGGTGTGAAG
AGATGAAATACTGCAAGAAACAGTGCCGGCGCCTGGGCCACCGCGTCCTCGGCCTGATCAAGCCTCTGGA
GATGCTCCAGGACCAAGGAAAGAGGAGCGTGCCCTCTGAGAAGTTAACCACAGCCATGAACCGCTTCAAG
GCTGCCCTGGAGGAGGCTAATGGGGAGATAGAAAAGTTCAGCAATAGATCCAATATCTGCAGGTTTCTAA
CAGCAAGCCAGGACAAAATACTCTTCAAGGACGTGAACAGGAAGCTGAGTGATGTCTGGAAGGAGCTCTC
GCTGTTACTTCAGGTTGAGCAACGCATGCCTGTTTCACCCATAAGCCAAGGAGCGTCCTGGGCACAGGAA
GATCAGCAGGATGCGGCCGCAGGCGTCCAAGTCGAAACCATTAGTCCCGGCGATGGCAGAACATTTCCTA
AAAGGGGACAAACATGTGTCGTCCATTATACAGGCATGTTGGAGGACGGCAAAAAGGTGGACAGTAGTAG
AGATCGCAATAAACCTTTCAAATTCATGTTGGGAAAACAAGAAGTCATTAGGGGATGGGAGGAGGGCGTG
GCTCAAATGTCCGTCGGCCAACGCGCTAAGCTCACCATCAGCCCCGACTACGCATACGGCGCTACCGGAC
ATCCCGGAATTATTCCCCCTCACGCTACCTTGGTGTTTGACGTCGAACTGTTGAAGCTCGAGACTAGAGG
AGTGCAGGTGGAGACTATCTCCCCAGGAGACGGGCGCACCTTCCCCAAGCGCGGCCAGACCTGCGTGGTG
CACTACACCGGGATGCTTGAAGATGGAAAGAAAGTTGATTCCTCCCGGGACAGAAACAAGCCCTTTAAGT
TTATGCTAGGCAAGCAGGAGGTGATCCGAGGCTGGGAAGAAGGGGTTGCCCAGATGAGTGTGGGTCAGAG
AGCCAAACTGACTATATCTCCAGATTATGCCTATGGTGCCACTGGGCACCCAGGCATCATCCCACCACAT
GCCACTCTCGTCTTCGATGTGGAGCTTCTAAAACTGGAAGCGGCCGCCAGCTGGAGCCACCCTCAGTTCG
AGAAGGGAGGAGGAAGCGGCGGAGGCAGCGGAGGAGGAAGCTGGAGCCACCCGCAGTTCGAGAAAGGAGC
TAGCGGAGAGGATTATAAAGATGATGATGATAAATAACAATTCTACCGGGTAGGGGAGGCGCTTTTCCCA
AGGCAGTCTGGAGCATGCGCTTTAGCAGCCCCGCTGGGCACTTGGCGCTACACAAGTGGCCTCTGGCCTC
GCACACATTCCACATCCACCGGTAGGCGCCAACCGGCTCCGTTCTTTGGTGGCCCCTTCGCGCCACCTTC
TACTCCTCCCCTAGTCAGGAAGTTCCCCCCCGCCCCGCAGCTCGCGTCGTGCAGGACGTGACAAATGGAA
GTAGCACGTCTCACTAGTCTCGTGCAGATGGACAGCACCGCTGAGCAATGGAAGCGGGTAGGCCTTTGGG
GCAGCGGCCAATAGCAGCTTTGCTCCTTCGCTTTCTGGGCTCAGAGGCTGGGAAGGGGTGGGTCCGGGGG
CGGGCTCAGGGGCGGGCTCAGGGGCGGGGCGGGCGCCCGAAGGTCCTCCGGAGGCCCGGCATTCTGCACG
CTTCAAAAGCGCACGTCTGCCGCGCTGTTCTCCTCTTCCTCATCTCCGGGCCTTTCGACCTGCAGCCCAA
GCTTACCATGACCGAGTACAAGCCCACGGTGCGCCTCGCCACCCGCGACGACGTCCCCAGGGCCGTACGC
ACCCTCGCCGCCGCGTTCGCCGACTACCCCGCCACGCGCCACACCGTCGATCCGGACCGCCACATCGAGC
GGGTCACCGAGCTGCAAGAACTCTTCCTCACGCGCGTCGGGCTCGACATCGGCAAGGTGTGGGTCGCGGA
CGACGGCGCCGCGGTGGCGGTCTGGACCACGCCGGAGAGCGTCGAAGCGGGGGCGGTGTTCGCCGAGATC
GGCCCGCGCATGGCCGAGTTGAGCGGTTCCCGGCTGGCCGCGCAGCAACAGATGGAAGGCCTCCTGGCGC
CGCACCGGCCCAAGGAGCCCGCGTGGTTCCTGGCCACCGTCGGCGTCTCGCCCGACCACCAGGGCAAGGG
TCTGGGCAGCGCCGTCGTGCTCCCCGGAGTGGAGGCGGCCGAGCGCGCCGGGGTGCCCGCCTTCCTGGAG
ACCTCCGCGCCCCGCAACCTCCCCTTCTACGAGCGGCTCGGCTTCACCGTCACCGCCGACGTCGAGGTGC
CCGAAGGACCGCGCACCTGGTGCATGACCCGCAAGCCCGGTGCCTGACGCCCGCCCCACGACCCGCAGCG
CCCGACCGAAAGGAGCGCACGACCCCATGCATCGGCGTCTCGAGATATCAGTGGTCCAGGCTCTAGTTTT
GACTCAACAATATCACCAGCTGAAGCCTATAGAGTACGAGCCATAGATAAAATAAAAGATTTTATTTAGT
CTCCAGAAAAAGGGGGGAATGAAAGACCCCACCTGTAGGTTTGGCAAGCTAGCTTAAGTAACGCCATTTT
GCAAGGCATGGAAAAATACATAACTGAGAATAGAGAAGTTCAGATCAAGGTCAGGAACAGATGGAACAGG
GTCGACCCTAGAGAACCATCAGATGTTTCCAGGGTGCCCCAAGGACCTGAAATGACCCTGTGCCTTATTT
GAACTAACCAATCAGTTCGCTTCTCGCTTCTGTTCGCGCGCTTCTGCTCCCCGAGCTCAATAAAAGAGCC
CACAACCCCTCACTCGGGGCGCCAGTCCTCCGATTGACTGAGTCGCCCGGGTACCCGTGTATCCAATAAA
CCCTCTTGCAGTTGCATCCGACTTGTGGTCTCGCTGTTCCTTGGGAGGGTCTCCTCTGAGTGATTGACTA
CCCGTCAGCGGGGGTCTTTCATTTGGGGGCTCGTCCGGGATCGGGAGACCCCTGCCCAGGGACCACCGAC
CCACCACCGGGAGGTAAGCTGGCTGCCTCGCGCGTTTCGGTGATGACGGTGAAAACCTCTGACACATGCA
GCTCCCGGAGACGGTCACAGCTTGTCTGTAAGCGGATGCCGGGAGCAGACAAGCCCGTCAGGGCGCGTCA
GCGGGTGTTGGCGGGTGTCGGGGCGCAGCCATGACCCAGTCACGTAGCGATAGCGGAGTGTAGATCCGGC
TGTGGAATGTGTGTCAGTTAGGGTGTGGAAAGTCCCCAGGCTCCCCAGCAGGCAGAAGTATGCAAAGCAT
GCATCTCAATTAGTCAGCAACCAGGTGTGGAAAGTCCCCAGGCTCCCCAGCAGGCAGAAGTATGCAAAGC
ATGCATCTCAATTAGTCAGCAACCATAGTCCCGCCCCTAACTCCGCCCATCCCGCCCCTAACTCCGCCCA
GTTCCGCCCATTCTCCGCCCCATGGCTGACTAATTTTTTTTATTTATGCAGAGGCCGAGGCCGCCTCGGC
CTCTGAGCTATTCCAGAAGTAGTGAGGAGGCTTTTTTGGAGGCCTAGGCTTTTGCAAAAAGCTTACTGGC
TTAACTATGCGGCATCAGAGCAGATTGTACTGAGAGTGCACCATATGCGGTGTGAAATACCGCACAGATG
CGTAAGGAGAAAATACCGCATCAGGCGCTCTTCCGCTTCCTCGCTCACTGACTCGCTGCGCTCGGTCGTT
CGGCTGCGGCGAGCGGTATCAGCTCACTCAAAGGCGGTAATACGGTTATCCACAGAATCAGGGGATAACG
CAGGAAAGAACATGTGAGCAAAAGGCCAGCAAAAGGCCAGGAACCGTAAAAAGGCCGCGTTGCTGGCGTT
TTTCCATAGGCTCCGCCCCCCTGACGAGCATCACAAAAATCGACGCTCAAGTCAGAGGTGGCGAAACCCG
ACAGGACTATAAAGATACCAGGCGTTTCCCCCTGGAAGCTCCCTCGTGCGCTCTCCTGTTCCGACCCTGC
CGCTTACCGGATACCTGTCCGCCTTTCTCCCTTCGGGAAGCGTGGCGCTTTCTCATAGCTCACGCTGTAG
GTATCTCAGTTCGGTGTAGGTCGTTCGCTCCAAGCTGGGCTGTGTGCACGAACCCCCCGTTCAGCCCGAC
CGCTGCGCCTTATCCGGTAACTATCGTCTTGAGTCCAACCCGGTAAGACACGACTTATCGCCACTGGCAG
CAGCCACTGGTAACAGGATTAGCAGAGCGAGGTATGTAGGCGGTGCTACAGAGTTCTTGAAGTGGTGGCC
TAACTACGGCTACACTAGAAGGACAGTATTTGGTATCTGCGCTCTGCTGAAGCCAGTTACCTTCGGAAAA
AGAGTTGGTAGCTCTTGATCCGGCAAACAAACCACCGCTGGTAGCGGTGGTTTTTTTGTTTGCAAGCAGC
AGATTACGCGCAGAAAAAAAGGATCTCAAGAAGATCCTTTGATCTTTTCTACGGGGTCTGACGCTCAGTG
GAACGAAAACTCACGTTAAGGGATTTTGGTCATGAGATTATCAAAAAGGATCTTCACCTAGATCCTTTTA
AATTAAAAATGAAGTTTTAAATCAATCTAAAGTATATATGAGTAAACTTGGTCTGACAGTTACCAATGCT
TAATCAGTGAGGCACCTATCTCAGCGATCTGTCTATTTCGTTCATCCATAGTTGCCTGACTCCCCGTCGT
GTAGATAACTACGATACGGGAGGGCTTACCATCTGGCCCCAGTGCTGCAATGATACCGCGAGACCCACGC
TCACCGGCTCCAGATTTATCAGCAATAAACCAGCCAGCCGGAAGGGCCGAGCGCAGAAGTGGTCCTGCAA
CTTTATCCGCCTCCATCCAGTCTATTAATTGTTGCCGGGAAGCTAGAGTAAGTAGTTCGCCAGTTAATAG
TTTGCGCAACGTTGTTGCCATTGCTGCAGGCATCGTGGTGTCACGCTCGTCGTTTGGTATGGCTTCATTC
AGCTCCGGTTCCCAACGATCAAGGCGAGTTACATGATCCCCCATGTTGTGCAAAAAAGCGGTTAGCTCCT
TCGGTCCTCCGATCGTTGTCAGAAGTAAGTTGGCCGCAGTGTTATCACTCATGGTTATGGCAGCACTGCA
TAATTCTCTTACTGTCATGCCATCCGTAAGATGCTTTTCTGTGACTGGTGAGTACTCAACCAAGTCATTC
TGAGAATAGTGTATGCGGCGACCGAGTTGCTCTTGCCCGGCGTCAACACGGGATAATACCGCGCCACATA
GCAGAACTTTAAAAGTGCTCATCATTGGAAAACGTTCTTCGGGGCGAAAACTCTCAAGGATCTTACCGCT
GTTGAGATCCAGTTCGATGTAACCCACTCGTGCACCCAACTGATCTTCAGCATCTTTTACTTTCACCAGC
GTTTCTGGGTGAGCAAAAACAGGAAGGCAAAATGCCGCAAAAAAGGGAATAAGGGCGACACGGAAATGTT
GAATACTCATACTCTTCCTTTTTCAATATTATTGAAGCATTTATCAGGGTTATTGTCTCATGAGCGGATA
CATATTTGAATGTATTTAGAAAAATAAACAAATAGGGGTTCCGCGCACATTTCCCCGAAAAGTGCCACCT
GACGTCTAAGAAACCATTATT
Features (pLannotate 1.2.2; 21 found; start..end, strand, type, name):
    140..519     +  enhancer       CMV enhancer: human cytomegalovirus immediate early enhancer
    520..723     +  promoter       CMV promoter: human cytomegalovirus (CMV) immediate early promoter
    724..899     +  LTR            5' LTR (truncated): truncated long terminal repeat from Moloney murine sarcoma virus
   1021..1295    +  misc_feature   MESV Ψ (fragment): packaging signal of murine embryonic stem cell virus
   1362..1778    +  CDS            gag (truncated): truncated Moloney murine leukemia virus (MMLV) gag gene lacking the start codon
   1818..2167    +  promoter       TRE3GV promoter: 3rd-generation Tet-responsive promoter that can be activated by binding of Tet-On® 3G, optimized for retroviral and lentiviral vectors
   2183..2605    +  CDS            MLKL (fragment): MLKL_HUMAN - Experimental evidence at protein level: Swiss-Prot protein existence level 1. Pseudokinase that plays a key role in TNF-induced necroptosis, a programmed cell death process (PubMed:22265413, PubMed:22265414, PubMed:22421439, PubMed:24316671). Does not have protein kinase activity (PubMed:22265413, PubMed:22265414, PubMed:22421439, PubMed:24316671). Activated following phosphorylation by RIPK3, leading to homotrimerization, localization to the plasma membrane and execution of programmed necrosis characterized by calcium influx and plasma membrane damage (PubMed:22265413, PubMed:222
   2612..2932    +  CDS            DmrB: F36V mutant of FK506-binding protein FKBP12 binds synthetic ligands that do not bind wild-type FKBP
   2939..3259    +  CDS            DmrB: F36V mutant of FK506-binding protein FKBP12 binds synthetic ligands that do not bind wild-type FKBP
   3332..3351    +  CDS            Strep-Tag II (fragment): peptide that binds Strep-Tactin®, an engineered form of streptavidin
   3408..3907    +  promoter       PGK promoter: mouse phosphoglycerate kinase 1 promoter
   3928..4527    +  CDS            PuroR: puromycin N-acetyltransferase; pac from Streptomyces alboniger; confers resistance to puromycin
   4594..4666    +  CDS            env (fragment): murine leukemia virus gPr80 envelope polyprotein precursor; env; proteolytically cleaved into gp70SU and p15TM subunits
   4708..5133    +  LTR            3' LTR (ΔU3): self-inactivating 3' long terminal repeat (LTR) from Moloney murine leukemia virus
   5202..5242    +  CDS            rop (fragment): Rop protein, which maintains plasmids at low copy number; rop
   5344..5382    +  misc_feature   bom (fragment): basis of mobility region from pBR322
   5399..5728    +  promoter       SV40 promoter: SV40 enhancer and early promoter
   5734..5835    +  misc_feature   bom (fragment): basis of mobility region from pBR322
   6021..6609    -  rep_origin     ori: high-copy-number ColE1/pMB1/pBR322/pUC origin of replication
   6780..7640    -  CDS            AmpR: β-lactamase; bla; confers resistance to ampicillin, carbenicillin, and related antibiotics
   7641..7745    -  promoter       AmpR promoter: bla
