[The description below was written by a language model from this plasmid's Addgene catalogue record and pLannotate feature annotations shown in this document.]
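Description:
hMLKL NB(1-140)-2xFv-flag is a doxycycline-inducible, self-inactivating gammaretroviral vector built on the Clontech pRetroX-TRE3G backbone (recorded as pRetrX-TRE3G) for regulated expression of an oligomerizable fragment of human MLKL in mammalian cells. In bacteria the roughly 7.8 kb plasmid replicates from a high-copy ColE1/pUC-type origin and is selected with ampicillin through the bla gene. The viral portion consists of a hybrid CMV enhancer/promoter fused to a truncated 5' LTR, which drives genomic RNA production in packaging cells, followed by a packaging signal with a truncated gag segment lacking its start codon, and a U3-deleted 3' LTR that silences LTR-driven transcription after integration.

The payload sits downstream of the TRE3GV promoter, a third-generation Tet-responsive element that is active only when a Tet-On 3G transactivator is supplied separately and doxycycline is present. It encodes amino acids 1–140 of MLKL, the N-terminal bundle region of the pseudokinase that executes necroptosis, fused in frame to two tandem copies of the FKBP12 F36V domain (Fv, annotated as DmrB) and, according to the catalogue entry, a C-terminal FLAG tag. The automated annotation does not call the FLAG tag, reporting only a short Strep-Tag II-like fragment in that region, which may be a spurious match. The Fv domains bind synthetic dimerizing ligands that do not recognize wild-type FKBP, so adding such a ligand forces the MLKL fragment to oligomerize. A downstream mouse PGK promoter drives puromycin N-acetyltransferase for selection of transduced cells. Together these elements allow stable cell lines in which MLKL N-terminal bundle expression is induced by doxycycline and its oligomerization is triggered chemically, consistent with the associated work on how MLKL engages phosphatidylinositol lipids to execute necroptosis.
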