Addgene plasmid #106074: hMLKL NB(1-140)-2xFv-flag
Purpose: expression in mammalian cells
Depositing lab: Douglas Green. Depositing organization: St. Jude Children's Research Hospital. Publication: Sequential Engagement of Distinct MLKL Phosphatidylinositol-Binding Sites Executes Necroptosis. Quarato G, Guy CS, Grace CR, Llambi F, Nourse A, Rodriguez DA, Wakefield R, Frase S, Moldoveanu T, Green DR. Mol Cell. 2016 Feb 18;61(4):589-601. doi: 10.1016/j.molcel.2016.01.011. Epub 2016 Feb 4. PubMed 26853145.
Backbone
  Vector backbone: pRetrX-TRE3G
  Backbone manufacturer: Clontech
  Backbone size w/o insert (bp): 6600
  Total vector size (bp): 7793
  Vector type: Mammalian Expression, Retroviral ; Tet-On retrovirus
  Selectable markers: Puromycin
Growth in bacteria
  Bacterial resistance: Ampicillin, 100 μg/mL
  Growth temperature: 37°C
  Growth strain: NEB Stable
  Copy number: Unknown
Gene/Insert
  Gene/Insert name: human MLKL NB(1-140)-2xFv-flag (alt name: oligomerizable MLKL N-terminal Bundle)
  Species: H. sapiens (human)
  Insert size (bp): 1231
  Mutation: amino acids 1-140
  GenBank ID: NM_152649.3
  Entrez Gene: MLKL (a.k.a. hMLKL)
  Promoter: Dox-inducible
  Tag / fusion protein: flag (C terminal on insert)
  Cloning method: Restriction Enzyme; 5′ cloning site ClaI (not destroyed); 3′ cloning site EcoRI (destroyed during cloning)
  Sequencing primers: 5′ gcggccgcaggcgtccaagtcgaaaccatt; 3′ gcggccgcttccagttttagaagctccac
Terms and licenses: Academic/Nonprofit Terms; Industry Terms: Not Available to Industry
How to cite: hMLKL NB(1-140)-2xFv-flag was a gift from Douglas Green (Addgene plasmid # 106074 ; http://n2t.net/addgene:106074 ; RRID:Addgene_106074)
